>Addgene plasmid #227994 | pRS416-ADH1p- BASU-FKBP-HA3 | addgene full sequence | sequence record 454047 | Addgene NGS Result
CCCGTCGTGTAGATAACTACGATACGGGAGGGCTTACCATCTGGCCCCAGTGCTGCAATGATACCGCGAG
ACCCACGCTCACCGGCTCCAGATTTATCAGCAATAAACCAGCCAGCCGGAAGGGCCGAGCGCAGAAGTGG
TCCTGCAACTTTATCCGCCTCCATCCAGTCTATTAATTGTTGCCGGGAAGCTAGAGTAAGTAGTTCGCCA
GTTAATAGTTTGCGCAACGTTGTTGCCATTGCTACAGGCATCGTGGTGTCACGCTCGTCGTTTGGTATGG
CTTCATTCAGCTCCGGTTCCCAACGATCAAGGCGAGTTACATGATCCCCCATGTTGTGCAAAAAAGCGGT
TAGCTCCTTCGGTCCTCCGATCGTTGTCAGAAGTAAGTTGGCCGCAGTGTTATCACTCATGGTTATGGCA
GCACTGCATAATTCTCTTACTGTCATGCCATCCGTAAGATGCTTTTCTGTGACTGGTGAGTACTCAACCA
AGTCATTCTGAGAATAGTGTATGCGGCGACCGAGTTGCTCTTGCCCGGCGTCAATACGGGATAATACCGC
GCCACATAGCAGAACTTTAAAAGTGCTCATCATTGGAAAACGTTCTTCGGGGCGAAAACTCTCAAGGATC
TTACCGCTGTTGAGATCCAGTTCGATGTAACCCACTCGTGCACCCAACTGATCTTCAGCATCTTTTACTT
TCACCAGCGTTTCTGGGTGAGCAAAAACAGGAAGGCAAAATGCCGCAAAAAAGGGAATAAGGGCGACACG
GAAATGTTGAATACTCATACTCTTCCTTTTTCAATATTATTGAAGCATTTATCAGGGTTATTGTCTCATG
AGCGGATACATATTTGAATGTATTTAGAAAAATAAACAAATAGGGGTTCCGCGCACATTTCCCCGAAAAG
TGCCACCTGGGTCCTTTTCATCACGTGCTATAAAAATAATTATAATTTAAATTTTTTAATATAAATATAT
AAATTAAAAATAGAAAGTAAAAAAAGAAATTAAAGAAAAAATAGTTTTTGTTTTCCGAAGATGTAAAAGA
CTCTAGGGGGATCGCCAACAAATACTACCTTTTATCTTGCTCTTCCTGCTCTCAGGTATTAATGCCGAAT
TGTTTCATCTTGTCTGTGTAGAAGACCACACACGAAAATCCTGTGATTTTACATTTTACTTATCGTTAAT
CGAATGTATATCTATTTAATCTGCTTTTCTTGTCTAATAAATATATATGTAAAGTACGCTTTTTGTTGAA
ATTTTTTAAACCTTTGTTTATTTTTTTTTCTTCATTCCGTAACTCTTCTACCTTCTTTATTTACTTTCTA
AAATCCAAATACAAAACATAAAAATAAATAAACACAGAGTAAATTCCCAAATTATTCCATCATTAAAAGA
TACGAGGCGCGTGTAAGTTACAGGCAAGCGATCCGTCTAAGAAACCATTATTATCATGACATTAACCTAT
AAAAATAGGCGTATCACGAGGCCCTTTCGTCTCGCGCGTTTCGGTGATGACGGTGAAAACCTCTGACACA
TGCAGCTCCCGGAGACGGTCACAGCTTGTCTGTAAGCGGATGCCGGGAGCAGACAAGCCCGTCAGGGCGC
GTCAGCGGGTGTTGGCGGGTGTCGGGGCTGGCTTAACTATGCGGCATCAGAGCAGATTGTACTGAGAGTG
CACCATACCACCTTTTCAATTCATCATTTTTTTTTTATTCTTTTTTTTGATTTCGGTTTCCTTGAAATTT
TTTTGATTCGGTAATCTCCGAACAGAAGGAAGAACGAAGGAAGGAGCACAGACTTAGATTGGTATATATA
CGCATATGTAGTGTTGAAGAAACATGAAATTGCCCAGTATTCTTAACCCAACTGCACAGAACAAAAACCT
GCAGGAAACGAAGATAAATCATGTCGAAAGCTACATATAAGGAACGTGCTGCTACTCATCCTAGTCCTGT
TGCTGCCAAGCTATTTAATATCATGCACGAAAAGCAAACAAACTTGTGTGCTTCATTGGATGTTCGTACC
ACCAAGGAATTACTGGAGTTAGTTGAAGCATTAGGTCCCAAAATTTGTTTACTAAAAACACATGTGGATA
TCTTGACTGATTTTTCCATGGAGGGCACAGTTAAGCCGCTAAAGGCATTATCCGCCAAGTACAATTTTTT
ACTCTTCGAAGACAGAAAATTTGCTGACATTGGTAATACAGTCAAATTGCAGTACTCTGCGGGTGTATAC
AGAATAGCAGAATGGGCAGACATTACGAATGCACACGGTGTGGTGGGCCCAGGTATTGTTAGCGGTTTGA
AGCAGGCGGCAGAAGAAGTAACAAAGGAACCTAGAGGCCTTTTGATGTTAGCAGAATTGTCATGCAAGGG
CTCCCTATCTACTGGAGAATATACTAAGGGTACTGTTGACATTGCGAAGAGCGACAAAGATTTTGTTATC
GGCTTTATTGCTCAAAGAGACATGGGTGGAAGAGATGAAGGTTACGATTGGTTGATTATGACACCCGGTG
TGGGTTTAGATGACAAGGGAGACGCATTGGGTCAACAGTATAGAACCGTGGATGATGTGGTCTCTACAGG
ATCTGACATTATTATTGTTGGAAGAGGACTATTTGCAAAGGGAAGGGATGCTAAGGTAGAGGGTGAACGT
TACAGAAAAGCAGGCTGGGAAGCATATTTGAGAAGATGCGGCCAGCAAAACTAAAAAACTGTATTATAAG
TAAATGCATGTATACTAAACTCACAAATTAGAGCTTCAATTTAATTATATCAGTTATTACCCTATGCGGT
GTGAAATACCGCACAGATGCGTAAGGAGAAAATACCGCATCAGGAAATTGTAAGCGTTAATATTTTGTTA
AAATTCGCGTTAAATTTTTGTTAAATCAGCTCATTTTTTAACCAATAGGCCGAAATCGGCAAAATCCCTT
ATAAATCAAAAGAATAGACCGAGATAGGGT
[37 nt withheld, positions 2971-3007]
AAAGAACGTGGACTCCAACGTCAAAGG
[49 nt withheld, positions 3035-3083]
T
[91 nt withheld, positions 3085-3175]
G
[124 nt withheld, positions 3177-3300]
CCATTCGCCATTCAGGCTGCGCAACTGTTGGGAAGGGCGATCGGTGCGGGCCTCTTCGCTATTACGCCAG
CTGGCGAAAGGGGGATGTGCTGCAAGGCGATTAAGTTGGGTAACGCCAGGGTTTTCCCAGTCACGACGTT
GTAAAACGACGGCCAGTGAGCGCGCGTAATACGACTCACTATAGGGCGAATTGGGTACCAAGGGAACTTT
ACACTTCTCCTATGCACATATATTAATTAAAGTCCAATGCTAGTAGAGAAGGGGGGTAACACCCCTCCGC
GCTCTTTTCCGATTTTTTTCTAAACCGTGGAATATTTCGGATATCCTTTTGTTGTTTCCGGGTGTACAAT
ATGGACTTCCTCTTTTCTGGCAACCAAACCCATACATCGGGATTCCTATAATACCTTCGTTGGTCTCCCT
AACATGTAGGTGGCGGAGGGGAGATATACAATAGAACAGATACCAGACAAGACATAATGGGCTAAACAAG
ACTACACCAATTACACTGCCTCATTGATGGTGGTACATAACGAACTAATACTGTAGCCCTAGACTTGATA
GCCATCATCATATCGAAGTTTCACTACCCTTTTTCCATTTGCCATCTATTGAAGTAATAATAGGCGCATG
CAACTTCTTTTCTTTTTTTTTCTTTTCTCTCTCCCCCGTTGTTGTCTCACCATATCCGCAATGACAAAAA
AATGATGGAAGACACTAAAGGAAAAAATTAACGACAAAGACAGCACCAACAGATGTCGTTGTTCCAGAGC
TGATGAGGGGTATCTCGAAGCACACGAAACTTTTTCCTTCCTTCATTCACGCACACTACTCTCTAATGAG
CAACGGTATACGGCCTTCCTTCCAGTTACTTGAATTTGAAATAAACAAAAGTTTGCTGTCTTGCTATCAA
GTATAAATAGACCTGCAATTATTAATCTTTTGTTTCCTCGTCATTGTTCTCGTTCCCTTTCTTCCTTGTT
TCTTTTTCTGCACAATATTTCAAGCTATACCAAGCATACAATCAGTCGACGGTATCGATAAGCTTAAAAT
GTCTGGCAAGCTGAGCGAAAGTGAGATTAGATTCGGTTTAAAAACTGAGGTCATGGGTCAACATTTGATA
TACCATGACGTACTGTCTAGCACACAAAAGACCGCTCACGAGTTAGCAAACAATAACGCTCCCGAAGGTA
CATTGGTCGTTGCGGATAAACAAACGGCTGGTAGAGGCGGAATGAGTAGGGTCTGGCATTCACAAGAAGG
AAATGGTGTGTGGATGTCCTTGATACTAAGGCCAGACATACCGTTACAAAAAACCCCGCAACTAACCCTT
TTGGCTGCGGTGGCCGTGGTTCAGGGGATCGAGGAAGCCGCTGGGATCCAAACGGACATAAAATGGCCGA
ATGACATTCTAATCAACGGCAAAAAAACAGTCGGGATTCTGACCGAAATGCAAGCCGAAGAGGACAGGGT
AAGAAGTGTGATCATTGGGATTGGCATCAATGTAAATCAGCAACCTAATGATTTCCCGGACGAATTAAAG
GACATAGCCACCTCTCTTAGCCAAGCCGCTGGCGAAAAAATAGACCGTGCTGGAGTGATCCAGCATATAC
TTCTATGCTTTGAGAAGAGGTACAGAGACTACATGACTCATGGTTTTACGCCAATAAAGCTGTTGTGGGA
ATCCTACGCTCTGGGAATAGGAACTAACATGCGTGCTAGAACACTGAATGGTACATTTTACGGTAAGGCC
CTAGGGATTGACGACGAAGGTGTACTTCTTCTTGAGACAAACGAGGGCATAAAAAAGATATACAGTGCTG
ACATATCTTTGAGGGGTTCTGGTGGTGCTAGCGGAGTGCAGGTGGAAACCATCTCCCCAGGAGACGGGCG
CACCTTCCCCAAGCGCGGCCAGACCTGCGTGGTGCACTACACCGGGATGCTTGAAGATGGAAAGAAATTT
GATTCCTCCCGGGACAGAAACAAGCCCTTTAAGTTTATGCTAGGCAAGCAGGAGGTGATCCGAGGCTGGG
AAGAAGGGGTTGCCCAGATGAGTGTGGGTCAGAGAGCCAAACTGACTATATCTCCAGATTATGCCTATGG
TGCCACTGGGCACCCAGGCATCATCCCACCACATGCCACTCTCGTCTTCGATGTGGAGCTTCTAAAACTG
GAAACTTACCCATACGATGTTCCTGACTATGCGGGCTATCCGTATGACGTCCCGGACTATGCAGGATCTT
ATCCATATGACGTTCCAGATTACGCTGCTTGATCTAGAGCGGCCGCCACCGCGGTGGAGCTCCAGCTTTT
GTTCCCTTTAGTGAGGGTTAATTGCGCGCTTGGCGTAATCATGGTCATAGCTGTTTCCTGTGTGAAATTG
TTATCCGCTCACAATTCCACACAACATACGAGCCGGAAGCATAAAGTGTAAAGCCTGGGGTGCCTAATGA
GTGAGCTAACTCACATTAATTGCGTTGCGCTCACTGCCCGCTTTCCAGTCGGGAAACCTGTCGTGCCAGC
TGCATTAATGAATCGGCCAACGCGCGGGGAGAGGCGGTTTGCGTATTGGGCGCTCTTCCGCTTCCTCGCT
CACTGACTCGCTGCGCTCGGTCGTTCGGCTGCGGCGAGCGGTATCAGCTCACTCAAAGGCGGTAATACGG
TTATCCACAGAATCAGGGGATAACGCAGGAAAGAACATGTGAGCAAAAGGCCAGCAAAAGGCCAGGAACC
GTAAAAAGGCCGCGTTGCTGGCGTTTTTCCATAGGCTCCGCCCCCCTGACGAGCATCACAAAAATCGACG
CTCAAGTCAGAGGTGGCGAAACCCGACAGGACTATAAAGATACCAGGCGTTTCCCCCTGGAAGCTCCCTC
GTGCGCTCTCCTGTTCCGACCCTGCCGCTTACCGGATACCTGTCCGCCTTTCTCCCTTCGGGAAGCGTGG
CGCTTTCTCATAGCTCACGCTGTAGGTATCTCAGTTCGGTGTAGGTCGTTCGCTCCAAGCTGGGCTGTGT
GCACGAACCCCCCGTTCAGCCCGACCGCTGCGCCTTATCCGGTAACTATCGTCTTGAGTCCAACCCGGTA
AGACACGACTTATCGCCACTGGCAGCAGCCACTGGTAACAGGATTAGCAGAGCGAGGTATGTAGGCGGTG
CTACAGAGTTCTTGAAGTGGTGGCCTAACTACGGCTACACTAGAAGAACAGTATTTGGTATCTGCGCTCT
GCTGAAGCCAGTTACCTTCGGAAAAAGAGTTGGTAGCTCTTGATCCGGCAAACAAACCACCGCTGGTAGC
GGTGGTTTTTTTGTTTGCAAGCAGCAGATTACGCGCAGAAAAAAAGGATCTCAAGAAGATCCTTTGATCT
TTTCTACGGGGTCTGACGCTCAGTGGAACGAAAACTCACGTTAAGGGATTTTGGTCATGAGATTATCAAA
AAGGATCTTCACCTAGATCCTTTTAAATTAAAAATGAAGTTTTAAATCAATCTAAAGTATATATGAGTAA
ACTTGGTCTGACAGTTACCAATGCTTAATCAGTGAGGCACCTATCTCAGCGATCTGTCTATTTCGTTCAT
CCATAGTTGCCTGACTC
Features (pLannotate 1.2.2; 23 found; start..end, strand, type, name):
    789..893     -  promoter       AmpR promoter: bla
    930..1433    +  misc_feature   CEN/ARS: S. cerevisiae CEN6 centromere fused to an autonomously replicating sequence
   1501..1536    +  CDS            rop (fragment): Rop protein, which maintains plasmids at low copy number; rop
   1638..1687    +  misc_feature   bom (fragment): basis of mobility region from pBR322
   1695..1910    +  promoter       URA3 promoter: S. cerevisiae URA3
   1911..2714    +  CDS            URA3: orotidine-5'-phosphate decarboxylase, required for uracil biosynthesis; S. cerevisiae URA3; yeast auxotrophic marker, counterselectable with 5-fluoroorotic acid (5-FOA)
   2793..2844    +  misc_feature   bom (fragment): basis of mobility region from pBR322
   2872..3300    -  rep_origin     f1 ori (sequence partly withheld): f1 bacteriophage origin of replication; arrow indicates direction of (+) strand synthesis
   3304..3459    -  CDS            lacZα (fragment): LacZα fragment of β-galactosidase; lacZ fragment
   3467..3485    +  promoter       T7 promoter: promoter for bacteriophage T7 RNA polymerase
   3623..4324    +  promoter       ADH1 promoter: S. cerevisiae ADH1; promoter for alcohol dehydrogenase 1
   4325..4345    -  misc_feature   MCS (fragment): pBluescript multiple cloning site
   4343..5131    +  CDS            birA (fragment): BIRA_BACSU - Experimental evidence at protein level: Swiss-Prot protein existence level 1. Acts both as a biotin--[acetyl-CoA-carboxylase] ligase and a repressor. From Bacillus subtilis (strain 168).
   5153..5473    +  CDS            DmrB: F36V mutant of FK506-binding protein FKBP12 binds synthetic ligands that do not bind wild-type FKBP
   5477..5566    +  CDS            3xHA: three tandem HA epitope tags
   5573..5602    -  misc_feature   MCS (fragment): pBluescript multiple cloning site
   5615..5633    -  promoter       T3 promoter: promoter for bacteriophage T3 RNA polymerase
   5678..5694    -  protein_bind   lac operator: The lac repressor binds to the lac operator to inhibit transcription in E. coli. This inhibition can be relieved by adding lactose or isopropyl-β-D-thiogalactopyranoside (IPTG). lac repressor encoded by lacI
   5702..5732    -  promoter       lac promoter: promoter for the E. coli lac operon
   5747..5768    -  protein_bind   CAP binding site: CAP binding activates transcription in the presence of cAMP. E. coli catabolite activator protein
   5781..5873    -  CDS            lacI (fragment): lac repressor; lacI; The lac repressor binds to the lac operator to inhibit transcription in E. coli. This inhibition can be relieved by adding lactose or isopropyl-β-D-thiogalactopyranoside (IPTG).
   6056..6644    -  rep_origin     ori: high-copy-number ColE1/pMB1/pBR322/pUC origin of replication
   6815..788     -  CDS            AmpR (across the origin): β-lactamase; bla; confers resistance to ampicillin, carbenicillin, and related antibiotics
