[The description below was written by a language model from this plasmid's Addgene catalogue record and pLannotate feature annotations shown in this document.]
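Description:
pRS416-ADH1p-BASU-FKBP-HA3 is a yeast expression plasmid built on the pRS416 shuttle backbone, a centromeric vector for Saccharomyces cerevisiae. In yeast it is maintained through a CEN6/ARS element, which keeps it at low, stable copy number, and it is selected by the URA3 auxotrophic marker, which can also be counterselected with 5-fluoroorotic acid. In E. coli it replicates from a high-copy ColE1/pUC-type origin and is selected with ampicillin through the β-lactamase gene. The backbone also retains the f1 phage origin and pBluescript-derived remnants flanking the cloning site: T7 and T3 promoters, a lacZα fragment, and lac promoter/operator elements. These play no evident role in expressing the insert.

The payload is a single open reading frame driven by the constitutive S. cerevisiae ADH1 promoter. It begins with BASU, annotated as a fragment of the Bacillus subtilis BirA biotin ligase; BASU is an engineered promiscuous version of this enzyme used for proximity labelling. This is fused to an FKBP12 domain, which the automated annotation matches to the F36V variant (DmrB) that binds synthetic ligands; the catalogue entry simply calls it FKBP. The fusion ends in a C-terminal triple HA epitope tag for detection. No dedicated yeast terminator is annotated downstream of the tag.

The stated purpose is BioID in budding yeast, in which the ligase biotinylates nearby proteins for capture and identification. The FKBP module suggests the ligase could be brought to a target by ligand-induced dimerisation rather than direct fusion, although the record does not describe such a scheme. The associated work compared BioID tagging systems in yeast and examined the Ccr4-Not complex interactome.
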