Addgene plasmid #227994: pRS416-ADH1p- BASU-FKBP-HA3
Purpose: Expresses BASU-FKBP fusion from ADH1 promoter; yeast BioID
Depositing lab: Joseph Reese. Depositing organization: Pennsylvania State University. Publication: Characterization of BioID tagging systems in budding yeast and exploring the interactome of the Ccr4-Not complex. Pfannenstein J, Tyryshkin M, Gulden ME, Doud EH, Mosley AL, Reese JC. G3 (Bethesda). 2024 Sep 13:jkae221. doi: 10.1093/g3journal/jkae221. PubMed 39271111.
Backbone
  Vector backbone: pRS416
  Vector type: Yeast Expression
  Selectable markers: URA3
Growth in bacteria
  Bacterial resistance: Ampicillin, 100 μg/mL
  Growth temperature: 37°C
  Growth strain: DH5alpha
  Copy number: High Copy
Gene/Insert
  Gene/Insert name: BASU-FKBP
  Species: Other
  Promoter: ADH1
  Tag / fusion protein: HA tag (C terminal on insert)
  Cloning method: Ligation Independent Cloning
Terms and licenses: Academic/Nonprofit Terms; Industry Terms: Not Available to Industry
How to cite: pRS416-ADH1p- BASU-FKBP-HA3 was a gift from Joseph Reese (Addgene plasmid # 227994 ; http://n2t.net/addgene:227994 ; RRID:Addgene_227994)
